Addgene plasmid #25942: pMAD-Gate3
Depositing lab: Kamil Onder. Depositing organization: University of Salzburg. Publication: Coupled yeast 2-hybrid-mammalian 2-hybrid reading-frame-independent and site-specific recombinational cloning vector system. Maier CJ, Maier RH, Hintner H, Bauer JW, Onder K. Assay Drug Dev Technol. 2010 Oct;8(5):625-9. doi: 10.1089/adt.2009.0266. Epub 2010 Jun 1. PubMed 20515414.
Backbone
  Vector backbone: pACT
  Backbone manufacturer: Promega
  Backbone size w/o insert (bp): 5566
  Vector type: Mammalian Expression
  Selectable markers: Neomycin (select with G418)
Growth in bacteria
  Bacterial resistance: Chloramphenicol and Ampicillin, 25 & 100 μg/mL
  Growth temperature: 37°C
  Growth strain: ccdB Survival
  Growth instructions: Strain (ccdB Survival Strain): F- mcrA Δ(mrr-hsdRMS-mcrBC) Φ80lacZΔM15 ΔlacX74 recA1 araΔ139 Δ(ara-leu)7697 galU galK rpsL (StrR) endA1 nupG fhuA::IS2 ; Growth condition: 37°C
  Copy number: Unknown
Gene/Insert
  Gene/Insert name: None
  Insert size (bp): 1714
  Tag / fusion protein: VP16 Fusion Protein (N terminal on backbone)
  Cloning method: Restriction Enzyme; 5′ cloning site EcoRV (not destroyed); 3′ cloning site EcoRV (not destroyed)
  Sequencing primers: 5′ ATTCCCGGGGATCTCGAC
Terms and licenses: Academic/Nonprofit Terms; Industry Terms: Not Available to Industry
How to cite: pMAD-Gate3 was a gift from Kamil Onder (Addgene plasmid # 25942 ; http://n2t.net/addgene:25942 ; RRID:Addgene_25942)
