[The description below was written by a language model from this plasmid's Addgene catalogue record and pLannotate feature annotations shown in this document.]
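Description:
pMAD-Gate3 is a Gateway destination vector for mammalian two-hybrid assays, built on the Promega pACT mammalian expression backbone. A 1,714 bp Gateway conversion cassette was inserted at an EcoRV site, giving a 7,280 nt plasmid. In E. coli it replicates from a high-copy ColE1/pUC-type origin and also carries an f1 origin. It is selected with ampicillin (β-lactamase on the backbone) together with chloramphenicol (CmR within the Gateway cassette). Because the cassette also encodes the gyrase poison CcdB, the empty vector must be propagated in a ccdB-tolerant strain. For mammalian cells, an SV40 enhancer/early promoter drives a neomycin phosphotransferase gene followed by a synthetic poly(A) signal, allowing G418 selection.

The expression unit consists of the CMV immediate-early enhancer and promoter, a chimeric β-globin/immunoglobulin intron and a T7 promoter. These are followed by an open reading frame containing a short GAL4-derived fragment, the SV40 large T nuclear localization signal and the herpes simplex virus VP16 transcriptional activation domain. Immediately downstream lies the attR1–CmR–ccdB–attR2 cassette, then an SV40 polyadenylation signal. There is no gene of interest in the deposited plasmid. An LR recombination with an entry clone replaces the CmR/ccdB segment with the chosen coding sequence, producing a fusion with a nuclear-targeted VP16 domain at its N-terminus, while ccdB counterselects unrecombined vector.

The associated publication describes a coupled yeast and mammalian two-hybrid vector system with reading-frame-independent recombinational cloning. The "3" in the name may denote one reading-frame variant of a series, although the record does not say so. The resulting activation-domain fusions would typically be co-expressed with a DNA-binding-domain partner to test protein–protein interactions in mammalian cells.
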