Features (pLannotate 1.2.2; 26 found; start..end, strand, type, name):
    140..517     +  enhancer       CMV enhancer: human cytomegalovirus immediate early enhancer
    518..729     +  promoter       CMV promoter: human cytomegalovirus (CMV) immediate early promoter
    890..1022    +  intron         chimeric intron: chimera between introns from human β-globin and immunoglobulin heavy chain genes
   1067..1085    +  promoter       T7 promoter: promoter for bacteriophage T7 RNA polymerase
   1116..1148    +  CDS            GAL4 DNA binding domain (fragment): DNA binding domain of the GAL4 transcriptional activator; Saccharomyces cerevisiae GAL4 (truncated)
   1149..1169    +  CDS            SV40 NLS: nuclear localization signal of SV40 (simian virus 40) large T antigen
   1194..1326    +  CDS            VP16 AD (fragment): transcriptional activation domain of herpes simplex virus protein VP16 (Triezenberg et al., 1988; Cousens et al., 1989); UL48
   1363..1487    +  protein_bind   attR1: mutant version of attR; recombination site for the Gateway® LR reaction LR Clonase™
   1512..1542    +  promoter       lac UV5 promoter: E. coli lac promoter with an "up" mutation
   1566..1595    +  promoter       cat promoter (fragment): promoter of the E. coli cat gene encoding chloramphenicol acetyltransferase
   1596..2276    +  CDS            CmR: chloramphenicol acetyltransferase confers resistance to chloramphenicol
   2433..2591    +  CDS            ccdA (fragment): CCDA_ECO57 - Also known as H, letA. Experimental evidence at protein level: Swiss-Prot protein existence level 1. Antitoxin component of a type II toxin-antitoxin (TA) system which inhibits the post-segregational killing (PSK) of plasmid-free cells, also referred to as a plasmid addiction system. Binds to and blocks the activity of CcdB; will also remove bound CcdB protein from the CcdB-GyrA complex by forming a CcdA-CcdB complex, a process termed rejuvenation. Functions as a transcriptional corepressor for the ccdAB operon, repression also requires CcdB (By similarity). From Escherichia coli
   2596..2901    +  CDS            ccdB: CcdB, a bacterial toxin that poisons DNA gyrase; ccdB; Plasmids containing the ccdB gene cannot be propagated in standard E. coli strains.
   2942..3066    -  protein_bind   attR2: mutant version of attR; recombination site for the Gateway® LR reaction LR Clonase™
   3117..3134    -  promoter       T3 promoter (fragment): promoter for bacteriophage T3 RNA polymerase
   3152..3273    -  polyA_signal   SV40 poly(A) signal: SV40 polyadenylation signal
   3296..3364    -  CDS            large T antigen (fragment): large T antigen from SV40 (simian virus 40)
   3407..3835    +  rep_origin     f1 ori (sequence partly withheld): f1 bacteriophage origin of replication; arrow indicates direction of (+) strand synthesis
   3877..4234    +  promoter       SV40 promoter: SV40 enhancer and early promoter
   4285..5076    +  CDS            neo: KKA2_KLEPN - Also known as kan, nptII. Experimental evidence at protein level: Swiss-Prot protein existence level 1. Resistance to kanamycin, neomycin, paromomycin, ribostamycin, butirosin and gentamicin B. From Klebsiella pneumoniae.
   5143..5191    +  polyA_signal   poly(A) signal: synthetic polyadenylation signal
   5197..5251    -  misc_feature   bom (fragment): basis of mobility region from pBR322
   5353..5388    -  CDS            rop (fragment): Rop protein, which maintains plasmids at low copy number; rop
   5483..5587    +  promoter       AmpR promoter: bla
   5588..6448    +  CDS            AmpR: β-lactamase; bla; confers resistance to ampicillin, carbenicillin, and related antibiotics
   6619..7207    +  rep_origin     ori: high-copy-number ColE1/pMB1/pBR322/pUC origin of replication
>Addgene plasmid #25942 | pMAD-Gate3 | depositor full sequence | sequence record 12163 | Author sequence
TCAATATTGGCCATTAGCCATATTATTCATTGGTTATATAGCATAAATCAATATTGGCTATTGGCCATTG
CATACGTTGTATCTATATCATAATATGTACATTTATATTGGCTCATGTCCAATATGACCGCCATGTTGGC
ATTGATTATTGACTAGTTATTAATAGTAATCAATTACGGGGTCATTAGTTCATAGCCCATATATGGAGTT
CCGCGTTACATAACTTACGGTAAATGGCCCGCCTGGCTGACCGCCCAACGACCCCCGCCCATTGACGTCA
ATAATGACGTATGTTCCCATAGTAACGCCAATAGGGACTTTCCATTGACGTCAATGGGTGGAGTATTTAC
GGTAAACTGCCCACTTGGCAGTACATCAAGTGTATCATATGCCAAGTCCGCCCCCTATTGACGTCAATGA
CGGTAAATGGCCCGCCTGGCATTATGCCCAGTACATGACCTTACGGGACTTTCCTACTTGGCAGTACATC
TACGTATTAGTCATCGCTATTACCATGGTGATGCGGTTTTGGCAGTACACCAATGGGCGTGGATAGCGGT
TTGACTCACGGGGATTTCCAAGTCTCCACCCCATTGACGTCAATGGGAGTTTGTTTTGGCACCAAAATCA
ACGGGACTTTCCAAAATGTCGTAACAACTGCGATCGCCCGCCCCGTTGACGCAAATGGGCGGTAGGCGTG
TACGGTGGGAGGTCTATATAAGCAGAGCTCGTTTAGTGAACCGTCAGATCACTAGAAGCTTTATTGCGGT
AGTTTATCACAGTTAAATTGCTAACGCAGTCAGTGCTTCTGACACAACAGTCTCGAACTTAAGCTGCAGT
GACTCTCTTAAGGTAGCCTTGCAGAAGTTGGTCGTGAGGCACTGGGCAGGTAAGTATCAAGGTTACAAGA
CAGGTTTAAGGAGACCAATAGAAACTGGGCTTGTCGAGACAGAGAAGACTCTTGCGTTTCTGATAGGCAC
CTATTGGTCTTACTGACATCCACTTTGCCTTTCTCTCCACAGGTGTCCACTCCCAGTTCAATTACAGCTC
TTAAGGCTAGAGTACTTAATACGACTCACTATAGGCTAGCCAGCTTGAAGCAAGCCTCCTGAAAGATGAA
GCTACTGTCTTCTATCGAACAAGCATGCCCAAAAAAGAAGAGAAAGGTAGATGAATTCCCGGGGATCTCG
ACGGCCCCCCCGACCGATGTCAGCCTGGGGGACGAGCTCCACTTAGACGGCGAGGACGTGGCGATGGCGC
ATGCCGACGCGCTAGACGATTTCGATCTGGACATGTTGGGGGACGGGGATTCCCCGGGTCCGGGATCGCC
AGGGATCCGTCGACTTGACGCGTTGATATCAAACAAGTTTGTACAAAAAAGCTGAACGAGAAACGTAAAA
TGATATAAATATCAATATATTAAATTAGATTTTGCATAAAAAACAGACTACATAATACTGTAAAACACAA
CATATCCAGTCACTATGGCGGCCGCATTAGGCACCCCAGGCTTTACACTTTATGCTTCCGGCTCGTATAA
TGTGTGGATTTTGAGTTAGGATCCGTCGAGATTTTCAGGAGCTAAGGAAGCTAAAATGGAGAAAAAAATC
ACTGGATATACCACCGTTGATATATCCCAATGGCATCGTAAAGAACATTTTGAGGCATTTCAGTCAGTTG
CTCAATGTACCTATAACCAGACCGTTCAGCTGGATATTACGGCCTTTTTAAAGACCGTAAAGAAAAATAA
GCACAAGTTTTATCCGGCCTTTATTCACATTCTTGCCCGCCTGATGAATGCTCATCCGGAATTCCGTATG
GCAATGAAAGACGGTGAGCTGGTGATATGGGATAGTGTTCACCCTTGTTACACCGTTTTCCATGAGCAAA
CTGAAACGTTTTCATCGCTCTGGAGTGAATACCACGACGATTTCCGGCAGTTTCTACACATATATTCGCA
AGATGTGGCGTGTTACGGTGAAAACCTGGCCTATTTCCCTAAAGGGTTTATTGAGAATATGTTTTTCGTC
TCAGCCAATCCCTGGGTGAGTTTCACCAGTTTTGATTTAAACGTGGCCAATATGGACAACTTCTTCGCCC
CCGTTTTCACCATGGGCAAATATTATACGCAAGGCGACAAGGTGCTGATGCCGCTGGCGATTCAGGTTCA
TCATGCCGTTTGTGATGGCTTCCATGTCGGCAGAATGCTTAATGAATTACAACAGTACTGCGATGAGTGG
CAGGCGGGGCGTAATCTAGAGGATCCGGCTTACTAAAAGCCAGATAACAGTATGCGTATTTGCGCGCTGA
TTTTTGCGGTATAAGAATATATACTGATATGTATACCCGAAGTATGTCAAAAAGAGGTATGCTATGAAGC
AGCGTATTACAGTGACAGTTGACAGCGACAGCTATCAGTTGCTCAAGGCATATATGATGTCAATATCTCC
GGTCTGGTAAGCACAACCATGCAGAATGAAGCCCGTCGTCTGCGTGCCGAACGCTGGAAAGCGGAAAATC
AGGAAGGGATGGCTGAGGTCGCCCGGTTTATTGAAATGAACGGCTCTTTTGCTGACGAGAACAGGGGCTG
GTGAAATGCAGTTTAAGGTTTACACCTATAAAAGAGAGAGCCGTTATCGTCTGTTTGTGGATGTACAGAG
TGATATTATTGACACGCCCGGGCGACGGATGGTGATCCCCCTGGCCAGTGCACGTCTGCTGTCAGATAAA
GTCCCCCGTGAACTTTACCCGGTGGTGCATATCGGGGATGAAAGCTGGCGCATGATGACCACCGATATGG
CCAGTGTGCCGGTCTCCGTTATCGGGGAAGAAGTGGCTGATCTCAGCCACCGCGAAAATGACATCAAAAA
CGCCATTAACCTGATGTTCTGGGGAATATAAATGTCAGGCTCCCTTATACACAGCCAGTCTGCAGGTCGA
CCATAGTGACTGGATATGTTGTGTTTTACAGTATTATGTAGTCTGTTTTTTATGCAAAATCTAATTTAAT
ATATTGATATTTATATCATTTTACGTTTCTCGTTCAGCTTTCTTGTACAAAGTGGTTCGATATCATCTAG
AGCGGCCGCAGGTACCTGAATAACTAAGGCCGCTTCCCTTTAGTGAGGGTTAATGCTTCGAGCAGACATG
ATAAGATACATTGATGAGTTTGGACAAACCACAACTAGAATGCAGTGAAAAAAATGCTTTATTTGTGAAA
TTTGTGATGCTATTGCTTTATTTGTAACCATTATAAGCTGCAATAAACAAGTTAACAACAACAATTGCAT
TCATTTTATGTTTCAGGTTCAGGGGGAGATGTGGGAGGTTTTTTAAAGCAAGTAAAACCTCTACAAATGT
GGTAAAATCCGATAAGGATCGATTCCGGAGCCTGAATGGCGAATGG
[124 nt withheld, positions 3407-3530]
C
[91 nt withheld, positions 3532-3622]
A
[49 nt withheld, positions 3624-3672]
CCTTTGACGTTGGAGTCCACGTTCTTT
[37 nt withheld, positions 3700-3736]
ACCCTATCTCGGTCTATTCTTTTGATTTATAAGGGATTTTGCCGATTTCGGCCTATTGGTTAAAAAATGA
GCTGATTTAACAAAAATTTAACGCGAATTTTAACAAAATATTAACGCTTACAATTTCGCCTGTGTACCTT
CTGAGGCGGAAAGAACCAGCTGTGGAATGTGTGTCAGTTAGGGTGTGGAAAGTCCCCAGGCTCCCCAGCA
GGCAGAAGTATGCAAAGCATGCATCTCAATTAGTCAGCAACCAGGTGTGGAAAGTCCCCAGGCTCCCCAG
CAGGCAGAAGTATGCAAAGCATGCATCTCAATTAGTCAGCAACCATAGTCCCGCCCCTAACTCCGCCCAT
CCCGCCCCTAACTCCGCCCAGTTCCGCCCATTCTCCGCCCCATGGCTGACTAATTTTTTTTATTTATGCA
GAGGCCGAGGCCGCCTCGGCCTCTGAGCTATTCCAGAAGTAGTGAGGAGGCTTTTTTGGAGGCCTAGGCT
TTTGCAAAAAGCTTGATTCTTCTGACACAACAGTCTCGAACTTAAGGCTAGAGCCACCATGATTGAACAA
GATGGATTGCACGCAGGTTCTCCGGCCGCTTGGGTGGAGAGGCTATTCGGCTATGACTGGGCACAACAGA
CAATCGGCTGCTCTGATGCCGCCGTGTTCCGGCTGTCAGCGCAGGGGCGCCCGGTTCTTTTTGTCAAGAC
CGACCTGTCCGGTGCCCTGAATGAACTGCAGGACGAGGCAGCGCGGCTATCGTGGCTGGCCACGACGGGC
GTTCCTTGCGCAGCTGTGCTCGACGTTGTCACTGAAGCGGGAAGGGACTGGCTGCTATTGGGCGAAGTGC
CGGGGCAGGATCTCCTGTCATCTCACCTTGCTCCTGCCGAGAAAGTATCCATCATGGCTGATGCAATGCG
GCGGCTGCATACGCTTGATCCGGCTACCTGCCCATTCGACCACCAAGCGAAACATCGCATCGAGCGAGCA
CGTACTCGGATGGAAGCCGGTCTTGTCGATCAGGATGATCTGGACGAAGAGCATCAGGGGCTCGCGCCAG
CCGAACTGTTCGCCAGGCTCAAGGCGCGCATGCCCGACGGCGAGGATCTCGTCGTGACCCATGGCGATGC
CTGCTTGCCGAATATCATGGTGGAAAATGGCCGCTTTTCTGGATTCATCGACTGTGGCCGGCTGGGTGTG
GCGGACCGCTATCAGGACATAGCGTTGGCTACCCGTGATATTGCTGAAGAGCTTGGCGGCGAATGGGCTG
ACCGCTTCCTCGTGCTTTACGGTATCGCCGCTCCCGATTCGCAGCGCATCGCCTTCTATCGCCTTCTTGA
CGAGTTCTTCTGAGCGGGACTCTGGGGTTCGAAATGACCGACCAAGCGACGCCCAACCTGCCATCACGAT
GGCCGCAATAAAATATCTTTATTTTCATTACATCTGTGTGTTGGTTTTTTGTGTGAAGATCCGCGTATGG
TGCACTCTCAGTACAATCTGCTCTGATGCCGCATAGTTAAGCCAGCCCCGACACCCGCCAACACCCGCTG
ACGCGCCCTGACGGGCTTGTCTGCTCCCGGCATCCGCTTACAGACAAGCTGTGACCGTCTCCGGGAGCTG
CATGTGTCAGAGGTTTTCACCGTCATCACCGAAACGCGCGAGACGAAAGGGCCTCGTGATACGCCTATTT
TTATAGGTTAATGTCATGATAATAATGGTTTCTTAGACGTCAGGTGGCACTTTTCGGGGAAATGTGCGCG
GAACCCCTATTTGTTTATTTTTCTAAATACATTCAAATATGTATCCGCTCATGAGACAATAACCCTGATA
AATGCTTCAATAATATTGAAAAAGGAAGAGTATGAGTATTCAACATTTCCGTGTCGCCCTTATTCCCTTT
TTTGCGGCATTTTGCCTTCCTGTTTTTGCTCACCCAGAAACGCTGGTGAAAGTAAAAGATGCTGAAGATC
AGTTGGGTGCACGAGTGGGTTACATCGAACTGGATCTCAACAGCGGTAAGATCCTTGAGAGTTTTCGCCC
CGAAGAACGTTTTCCAATGATGAGCACTTTTAAAGTTCTGCTATGTGGCGCGGTATTATCCCGTATTGAC
GCCGGGCAAGAGCAACTCGGTCGCCGCATACACTATTCTCAGAATGACTTGGTTGAGTACTCACCAGTCA
CAGAAAAGCATCTTACGGATGGCATGACAGTAAGAGAATTATGCAGTGCTGCCATAACCATGAGTGATAA
CACTGCGGCCAACTTACTTCTGACAACGATCGGAGGACCGAAGGAGCTAACCGCTTTTTTGCACAACATG
GGGGATCATGTAACTCGCCTTGATCGTTGGGAACCGGAGCTGAATGAAGCCATACCAAACGACGAGCGTG
ACACCACGATGCCTGTAGCAATGGCAACAACGTTGCGCAAACTATTAACTGGCGAACTACTTACTCTAGC
TTCCCGGCAACAATTAATAGACTGGATGGAGGCGGATAAAGTTGCAGGACCACTTCTGCGCTCGGCCCTT
CCGGCTGGCTGGTTTATTGCTGATAAATCTGGAGCCGGTGAGCGTGGGTCTCGCGGTATCATTGCAGCAC
TGGGGCCAGATGGTAAGCCCTCCCGTATCGTAGTTATCTACACGACGGGGAGTCAGGCAACTATGGATGA
ACGAAATAGACAGATCGCTGAGATAGGTGCCTCACTGATTAAGCATTGGTAACTGTCAGACCAAGTTTAC
TCATATATACTTTAGATTGATTTAAAACTTCATTTTTAATTTAAAAGGATCTAGGTGAAGATCCTTTTTG
ATAATCTCATGACCAAAATCCCTTAACGTGAGTTTTCGTTCCACTGAGCGTCAGACCCCGTAGAAAAGAT
CAAAGGATCTTCTTGAGATCCTTTTTTTCTGCGCGTAATCTGCTGCTTGCAAACAAAAAAACCACCGCTA
CCAGCGGTGGTTTGTTTGCCGGATCAAGAGCTACCAACTCTTTTTCCGAAGGTAACTGGCTTCAGCAGAG
CGCAGATACCAAATACTGTTCTTCTAGTGTAGCCGTAGTTAGGCCACCACTTCAAGAACTCTGTAGCACC
GCCTACATACCTCGCTCTGCTAATCCTGTTACCAGTGGCTGCTGCCAGTGGCGATAAGTCGTGTCTTACC
GGGTTGGACTCAAGACGATAGTTACCGGATAAGGCGCAGCGGTCGGGCTGAACGGGGGGTTCGTGCACAC
AGCCCAGCTTGGAGCGAACGACCTACACCGAACTGAGATACCTACAGCGTGAGCTATGAGAAAGCGCCAC
GCTTCCCGAAGGGAGAAAGGCGGACAGGTATCCGGTAAGCGGCAGGGTCGGAACAGGAGAGCGCACGAGG
GAGCTTCCAGGGGGAAACGCCTGGTATCTTTATAGTCCTGTCGGGTTTCGCCACCTCTGACTTGAGCGTC
GATTTTTGTGATGCTCGTCAGGGGGGCGGAGCCTATGGAAAAACGCCAGCAACGCGGCCTTTTTACGGTT
CCTGGCCTTTTGCTGGCCTTTTGCTCACATGGCTCGACAGATCT
