>Addgene plasmid #25942 | pMAD-Gate3 | addgene partial sequence | sequence record 66909 | chim-int-F 5'-TCTTACTGACATCCACTTTGCC-3'
GGTGTCCACTCCCAGTTCAATTACAGCTCTTAAGGCTAGAGTACTTAATACGACTCACTATAGGCTAGCC
AGCTTGAAGCAAGCCTCCTGAAAGATGAAGCTACTGTCTTCTATCGAACAAGCATGCCCAAAAAAGAAGA
GAAAGGTAGATGAATTCCCGGGGATCTCGACGGCCCCCCCGACCGATGTCAGCCTGGGGGACGAGCTCCA
CTTAGACGGCGAGGACGTGGCGATGGCGCATGCCGACGCGCTAGACGATTTCGATCTGGACATGTTGGGG
GACGGGGATTCCCCGGGTCCGGGATCGCCAGGGATCCGTCGACTTGACGCGTTGATATCAAACAAGTTTG
TACAAAAAAGCTGAACGAGAAACGTAAAATGATATAAATATCAATATATTAAATTAGATTTTGCATAAAA
AACAGACTACATAATACTGTAAAACACAACATATCCAGTCACTATGGCGGCCGCATTAGGCACCCCAGGC
TTTACACTTTATGCTTCCGGCTCGTATAATGTGTGGATTTTGAGTTAGGATCCGTCGAGATTTTCAGGAG
CTAAGGAAGCTAAAATGGAGAAAAAAATCACTGGATATACCACCGTTGATATATCCCAATGGCATCGTAA
AGAACATTTTGAGGCATTTCAGTCAGTTGCTCAATGTACCTATAACCAGACCGTTCAGCTGGATATTACG
GCCTTTTTAAAGACCGTAAAGAAAAATAAGCACAAGTTTTATCCGGCCTTTATTCACATTCTTGCCCGCC
TGATGAATGCTCATCCGGAATTCCGTATGGCAATGAAAGACGGTGAGCTGGTGATATGGGATAGTGTTCA
CCCTTGTTACACCGTTTTCCATGAGCAAACTGAAACGTTTTCATCGCTCTGGAGTGAATACCACGACGAT
TTCCGGCAGTTTCTACACATATATTCGCAAGATGTG
