>Addgene plasmid #25942 | pMAD-Gate3 | addgene partial sequence | sequence record 68241 | ccdb-fwd 5'-GCATGATGACCACCGATATG-3'
GTGGCTGATCTCAGCCACCGCGAAAATGACATCAAAAACGCCATTAACCTGATGTTCTGGGGAATATAAA
TGTCAGGCTCCCTTATACACAGCCAGTCTGCAGGTCGACCATAGTGACTGGATATGTTGTGTTTTACAGT
ATTATGTAGTCTGTTTTTTATGCAAAATCTAATTTAATATATTGATATTTATATCATTTTACGTTTCTCG
TTCAGCTTTCTTGTACAAAGTGGTTCGATATCATCTAGAGCGGCCGCAGGTACCTGAATAACTAAGGCCG
CTTCCCTTTAGTGAGGGTTAATGCTTCGAGCAGACATGATAAGATACATTGATGAGTTTGGACAAACCAC
AACTAGAATGCAGTGAAAAAAATGCTTTATTTGTGAAATTTGTGATGCTATTGCTTTATTTGTAACCATT
ATAAGCTGCAATAAACAAGTTAACAACAACAATTGCATTCATTTTATGTTTCAGGTTCAGGGGGAGATGT
GGGAGGTTTTTTAAAGCAAGTAAAACCTCTACAAATGTGGTAAAATCCGATAAGGATCGATTCCGGAGCC
TGAATGGCGAATGG
[124 nt withheld, positions 575-698]
C
[91 nt withheld, positions 700-790]
A
[49 nt withheld, positions 792-840]
CCTTTGACGTTGGAGTCCACGTTC
